Addgene plasmid #82804: pDONR223_KRAS_p.G12R
Purpose: Gateway Donor vector containing KRAS , part of the Target Accelerator Plasmid Collection.
Depositing lab: Jesse Boehm & Matthew Meyerson & David Root. Depositing organization: Broad Institute. Publication: High-throughput Phenotyping of Lung Cancer Somatic Mutations. Berger AH, Brooks AN, Wu X, Shrestha Y, Chouinard C, Piccioni F, Bagul M, Kamburov A, Imielinski M, Hogstrom L, Zhu C, Yang X, Pantel S, Sakai R, Watson J, Kaplan N, Campbell JD, Singh S, Root DE, Narayan R, Natoli T, Lahr DL, Tirosh I, Tamayo P, Getz G, Wong B, Doench J, Subramanian A, Golub TR, Meyerson M, Boehm JS. Cancer Cell. 2016 Aug 8;30(2):214-28. doi: 10.1016/j.ccell.2016.06.022. Epub 2016 Jul 28. PubMed 27478040.
Backbone
  Vector backbone: pDONR223
  Backbone manufacturer: Invitrogen
  Vector type: Gateway Entry vector
Growth in bacteria
  Bacterial resistance: Spectinomycin, 50 μg/mL
  Growth temperature: 37°C
  Growth strain: DH5alpha
  Copy number: High Copy
Gene/Insert
  Gene/Insert name: KRAS (alt name: NM_004985)
  Species: H. sapiens (human)
  Mutation: G12R
  Entrez Gene: KRAS (a.k.a. 'C-K-RAS, C-K-RAS, CFC2, K-RAS2A, K-RAS2B, K-RAS4A, K-RAS4B, K-Ras, K-Ras 2, KI-RAS, KRAS1, KRAS2, NS, NS3, OES, RALD, RASK2, c-Ki-ras, c-Ki-ras2)
  Promoter: None
  Cloning method: Gateway Cloning
  Sequencing primers: 5′ M13pUC-fwd; 3′ M13-Rev
Terms and licenses: Academic/Nonprofit Terms; Industry Terms: Not Available to Industry
Depositor comments: CLOSED (stop codon immediately follows insert)
How to cite: pDONR223_KRAS_p.G12R was a gift from Jesse Boehm & Matthew Meyerson & David Root (Addgene plasmid # 82804 ; http://n2t.net/addgene:82804 ; RRID:Addgene_82804)
