[The description below was written by a language model from this plasmid's Addgene catalogue record and pLannotate feature annotations shown in this document.]
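Description:
pDONR223_KRAS_p.G12R is a Gateway entry clone built on the Invitrogen pDONR223 backbone. It carries the human KRAS open reading frame (reference transcript NM_004985) with the G12R substitution, a change at the codon 12 hotspot of this small GTPase proto-oncoprotein. The 3,360 nt plasmid is maintained in E. coli at high copy from a ColE1/pUC-type origin. Selection is with spectinomycin, through the aadA (SmR) aminoglycoside adenylyltransferase gene. A class 1 integron Pc promoter fragment and a short gentamicin-resistance gene remnant lie just upstream of that marker.

The K-Ras coding sequence is flanked on both sides by attL-type recombination sites, which the automated annotation labels attL3 in opposite orientations. These sites allow LR Clonase to transfer the ORF directionally into any compatible destination vector. The record lists no promoter for the insert, so the plasmid serves as a shuttle and storage clone rather than an expression construct. rrnB T1 and T2 terminators sit upstream of the cassette and insulate it from read-through transcription. A T7 promoter lies downstream of the cassette, pointing back toward it. The short lacI and lacZα fragments are backbone remnants.

The depositor describes the clone as "closed", meaning a stop codon immediately follows the ORF. The native C-terminus is therefore retained, and C-terminal tags supplied by a destination vector will not be fused. The construct belongs to the Target Accelerator Plasmid Collection, a set of wild-type and mutant cancer gene clones associated with high-throughput phenotyping of lung cancer somatic mutations. It is typically recombined into expression vectors to test the function of this KRAS allele.
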