Features (pLannotate 1.2.2; 12 found; start..end, strand, type, name):
    121..213     +  CDS            lacI (fragment): lac repressor; lacI; The lac repressor binds to the lac operator to inhibit transcription in E. coli. This inhibition can be relieved by adding lactose or isopropyl-β-D-thiogalactopyranoside (IPTG).
    268..295     -  terminator     rrnB T2 terminator: transcription terminator T2 from the E. coli rrnB gene
    427..470     +  terminator     rrnB T1 terminator: Escherichia coli rrnB; transcription terminator T1 from the E. coli rrnB gene
    517..553     -  CDS            lacZα (fragment): LacZα fragment of β-galactosidase; lacZ fragment
    570..665     +  protein_bind   attL3: mutant version of attL; recombination site for the Gateway® LR reaction LR Clonase™
    671..1237    +  CDS            K-Ras: human small GTPase proto-oncoprotein
   1242..1337    -  protein_bind   attL3: mutant version of attL; recombination site for the Gateway® LR reaction LR Clonase™
   1356..1374    -  promoter       T7 promoter: promoter for bacteriophage T7 RNA polymerase
   1564..1587    +  promoter       Pc promoter (fragment): intI1 (promoter lies within the coding sequence); class 1 integron promoter
   1763..1819    +  CDS            GmR (fragment): gentamycin acetyltransferase; aacC1; confers resistance to gentamycin
   1826..2617    +  CDS            SmR: aminoglycoside adenylyltransferase (Murphy, 1985); aadA; confers resistance to spectinomycin and streptomycin
   2710..3298    +  rep_origin     ori: high-copy-number ColE1/pMB1/pBR322/pUC origin of replication
>Addgene plasmid #82804 | pDONR223_KRAS_p.G12R | addgene full sequence | sequence record 161968 | Addgene NGS result
CTTTCCTGCGTTATCCCCTGATTCTGTGGATAACCGTATTACCGCCTTTGAGTGAGCTGATACCGCTCGC
CGCAGCCGAACGACCGAGCGCAGCGAGTCAGTGAGCGAGGAAGCGGAAGAGCGCCCAATACGCAAACCGC
CTCTCCCCGCGCGTTGGCCGATTCATTAATGCAGCTGGCACGACAGGTTTCCCGACTGGAAAGCGGGCAG
TGAGCGCAACGCAATTAATACGCGTACCGCTAGCCAGGAAGAGTTTGTAGAAACGCAAAAAGGCCATCCG
TCAGGATGGCCTTCTGCTTAGTTTGATGCCTGGCAGTTTATGGCGGGCGTCCTGCCCGCCACCCTCCGGG
CCGTTGCTTCACAACGTTCAAATCCGCTCCCGGCGGATTTGTCCTACTCAGGAGAGCGTTCACCGACAAA
CAACAGATAAAACGAAAGGCCCAGTCTTCCGACTGAGCCTTTCGTTTTATTTGATGCCTGGCAGTTCCCT
ACTCTCGCGTTAACGCTAGCATGGATGTTTTCCCAGTCACGACGTTGTAAAACGACGGCCAGTCTTAAGC
TCGGGCCCCAAATAATGATTTTATTTTGACTGATAGTGACCTGTTCGTTGCAACAAATTGATGAGCAATG
CTTTTTTATAATGCCAACTTTGTACAAAAAAGTTGGCACCATGACTGAATATAAACTTGTGGTAGTTGGA
GCTCGTGGCGTAGGCAAGAGTGCCTTGACGATACAGCTAATTCAGAATCATTTTGTGGACGAATATGATC
CAACAATAGAGGATTCCTACAGGAAGCAAGTAGTAATTGATGGAGAAACCTGTCTCTTGGATATTCTCGA
CACAGCAGGTCAAGAGGAGTACAGTGCAATGAGGGACCAGTACATGAGGACTGGGGAGGGCTTTCTTTGT
GTATTTGCCATAAATAATACTAAATCATTTGAAGATATTCACCATTATAGAGAACAAATTAAAAGAGTTA
AGGACTCTGAAGATGTACCTATGGTCCTAGTAGGAAATAAATGTGATTTGCCTTCTAGAACAGTAGACAC
AAAACAGGCTCAGGACTTAGCAAGAAGTTATGGAATTCCTTTTATTGAAACATCAGCAAAGACAAGACAG
GGTGTTGATGATGCCTTCTATACATTAGTTCGAGAAATTCGAAAACATAAAGAAAAGATGAGCAAAGATG
GTAAAAAGAAGAAAAAGAAGTCAAAGACAAAGTGTGTAATTATGTAATTGCCAACTTTCTTGTACAAAGT
TGGCATTATAAGAAAGCATTGCTTATCAATTTGTTGCAACGAACAGGTCACTATCAGTCAAAATAAAATC
ATTATTTGCCATCCAGCTGATATCCCCTATAGTGAGTCGTATTACATGGTCATAGCTGTTTCCTGGCAGC
TCTGGCCCGTGTCTCAAAATCTCTGATGTTACATTGCACAAGATAAAAATATATCATCATGCCTCCTCTA
GACCAGCCAGGACAGAAATGCCTCGACTTCGCTGCTACCCAAGGTTGCCGGGTGACGCACACCGTGGAAA
CGGATGAAGGCACGAACCCAGTGGACATAAGCCTGTTCGGTTCGTAAGCTGTAATGCAAGTAGCGTATGC
GCTCACGCAACTGGTCCAGAACCTTGACCGAACGCAGCGGTGGTAACGGCGCAGTGGCGGTTTTCATGGC
TTGTTATGACTGTTTTTTTGGGGTACAGTCTATGCCTCGGGCATCCAAGCAGCAAGCGCGTTACGCCGTG
GGTCGATGTTTGATGTTATGGAGCAGCAACGATGTTACGCAGCAGGGCAGTCGCCCTAAAACAAAGTTAA
ACATTATGAGGGAAGCGGTGATCGCCGAAGTATCGACTCAACTATCAGAGGTAGTTGGCGTCATCGAGCG
CCATCTCGAACCGACGTTGCTGGCCGTACATTTGTACGGCTCCGCAGTGGATGGCGGCCTGAAGCCACAC
AGTGATATTGATTTGCTGGTTACGGTGACCGTAAGGCTTGATGAAACAACGCGGCGAGCTTTGATCAACG
ACCTTTTGGAAACTTCGGCTTCCCCTGGAGAGAGCGAGATTCTCCGCGCTGTAGAAGTCACCATTGTTGT
GCACGACGACATCATTCCGTGGCGTTATCCAGCTAAGCGCGAACTGCAATTTGGAGAATGGCAGCGCAAT
GACATTCTTGCAGGTATCTTCGAGCCAGCCACGATCGACATTGATCTGGCTATCTTGCTGACAAAAGCAA
GAGAACATAGCGTTGCCTTGGTAGGTCCAGCGGCGGAGGAACTCTTTGATCCGGTTCCTGAACAGGATCT
ATTTGAGGCGCTAAATGAAACCTTAACGCTATGGAACTCGCCGCCCGACTGGGCTGGCGATGAGCGAAAT
GTAGTGCTTACGTTGTCCCGCATTTGGTACAGCGCAGTAACCGGCAAAATCGCGCCGAAGGATGTCGCTG
CCGACTGGGCAATGGAGCGCCTGCCGGCCCAGTATCAGCCCGTCATACTTGAAGCTAGACAGGCTTATCT
TGGACAAGAAGAAGATCGCTTGGCCTCGCGCGCAGATCAGTTGGAAGAATTTGTCCACTACGTGAAAGGC
GAGATCACCAAGGTAGTCGGCAAATAACCCTCGAGCCACCCATGACCAAAATCCCTTAACGTGAGTTACG
CGTCGTTCCACTGAGCGTCAGACCCCGTAGAAAAGATCAAAGGATCTTCTTGAGATCCTTTTTTTCTGCG
CGTAATCTGCTGCTTGCAAACAAAAAAACCACCGCTACCAGCGGTGGTTTGTTTGCCGGATCAAGAGCTA
CCAACTCTTTTTCCGAAGGTAACTGGCTTCAGCAGAGCGCAGATACCAAATACTGTTCTTCTAGTGTAGC
CGTAGTTAGGCCACCACTTCAAGAACTCTGTAGCACCGCCTACATACCTCGCTCTGCTAATCCTGTTACC
AGTGGCTGCTGCCAGTGGCGATAAGTCGTGTCTTACCGGGTTGGACTCAAGACGATAGTTACCGGATAAG
GCGCAGCGGTCGGGCTGAACGGGGGGTTCGTGCACACAGCCCAGCTTGGAGCGAACGACCTACACCGAAC
TGAGATACCTACAGCGTGAGCTATGAGAAAGCGCCACGCTTCCCGAAGGGAGAAAGGCGGACAGGTATCC
GGTAAGCGGCAGGGTCGGAACAGGAGAGCGCACGAGGGAGCTTCCAGGGGGAAACGCCTGGTATCTTTAT
AGTCCTGTCGGGTTTCGCCACCTCTGACTTGAGCGTCGATTTTTGTGATGCTCGTCAGGGGGGCGGAGCC
TATGGAAAAACGCCAGCAACGCGGCCTTTTTACGGTTCCTGGCCTTTTGCTGGCCTTTTGCTCACATGTT
