>Addgene plasmid #82804 | pDONR223_KRAS_p.G12R | depositor partial sequence | sequence record 157530 | Insert sequence
ATGACTGAATATAAACTTGTGGTAGTTGGAGCTCGTGGCGTAGGCAAGAGTGCCTTGACGATACAGCTAA
TTCAGAATCATTTTGTGGACGAATATGATCCAACAATAGAGGATTCCTACAGGAAGCAAGTAGTAATTGA
TGGAGAAACCTGTCTCTTGGATATTCTCGACACAGCAGGTCAAGAGGAGTACAGTGCAATGAGGGACCAG
TACATGAGGACTGGGGAGGGCTTTCTTTGTGTATTTGCCATAAATAATACTAAATCATTTGAAGATATTC
ACCATTATAGAGAACAAATTAAAAGAGTTAAGGACTCTGAAGATGTACCTATGGTCCTAGTAGGAAATAA
ATGTGATTTGCCTTCTAGAACAGTAGACACAAAACAGGCTCAGGACTTAGCAAGAAGTTATGGAATTCCT
TTTATTGAAACATCAGCAAAGACAAGACAGGGTGTTGATGATGCCTTCTATACATTAGTTCGAGAAATTC
GAAAACATAAAGAAAAGATGAGCAAAGATGGTAAAAAGAAGAAAAAGAAGTCAAAGACAAAGTGTGTAAT
TATGTAA
